Addgene plasmid #174100: pDule2-Acd82
Purpose: Acridone82 tRNA synthetase and cognate amber suppressing tRNA derived from M. barkeri for expression in E.coli.
Depositing lab: Ryan Mehl. Depositing organization: Oregon State University. Publication: Genetic encoding of a highly photostable, long lifetime fluorescent amino acid for imaging in mammalian cells. Jones CM, Robkis DM, Blizzard RJ, Munari M, Venkatesh Y, Mihaila TS, Eddins AJ, Mehl RA, Zagotta WN, Gordon SE, Petersson EJ. Chem Sci. 2021 Aug 3;12(36):11955-11964. doi: 10.1039/d1sc01914g. eCollection 2021 Sep 22. PubMed 34976337.
Backbone
  Vector backbone: pDule2
  Backbone size w/o insert (bp): 4474
  Total vector size (bp): 5734
  Vector type: Bacterial Expression
Growth in bacteria
  Bacterial resistance: Spectinomycin, 50 μg/mL
  Growth temperature: 37°C
  Growth strain: DH5alpha
  Copy number: Low Copy
Gene/Insert
  Gene/Insert name: Acridone 82 tRNA synthetase and tRNA
  Species: Methanosarcina barkeri
  Insert size (bp): 1260
  Mutation: N311S, C313G, V366A, W382T
  Cloning method: Restriction Enzyme; 5′ cloning site NdeI (not destroyed); 3′ cloning site PstI (not destroyed)
  Sequencing primers: 5′ Unknown
Terms and licenses: Academic/Nonprofit Terms; Industry Terms: Not Available to Industry
How to cite: pDule2-Acd82 was a gift from Ryan Mehl (Addgene plasmid # 174100 ; http://n2t.net/addgene:174100 ; RRID:Addgene_174100)
