[The description below was written by a language model from this plasmid's Addgene catalogue record and pLannotate feature annotations shown in this document.]
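Description:
pDule2-Acd82 is a bacterial expression plasmid of about 5.7 kb, built on the pDule2 backbone. It supplies the machinery for genetic code expansion in E. coli: an engineered aminoacyl-tRNA synthetase and its cognate amber-suppressing tRNA, both derived from Methanosarcina barkeri. The synthetase is a pyrrolysyl-tRNA synthetase (pylS) variant carrying the substitutions N311S, C313G, V366A and W382T. According to the record, these adapt it for "Acridone82", and the associated publication describes a photostable, long-lifetime fluorescent amino acid. The roughly 1.26 kb coding region sits between retained NdeI and PstI sites. A separate tRNA gene elsewhere on the plasmid is followed by a short putative bacterial terminator. The promoters driving the synthetase and the tRNA are not identified in either the catalogue fields or the feature table. An rrnB T1 terminator with adjacent 5S rRNA sequence is annotated, but the record does not say which transcript it terminates.

The plasmid replicates from a p15A origin, listed as low copy, which is compatible with ColE1-type plasmids. It can therefore be maintained alongside a second vector encoding a target gene with an in-frame TAG codon at the desired site. Selection is by spectinomycin through the aadA (SmR) gene, which lies directly downstream of an AmpR (bla) promoter. The many other short annotations (partial tetracycline-resistance segments, lacI, lacZα, resD, IS1, RSF ori and a capTEV-type tag match) are fragments. They are most likely remnants of backbone construction or chance matches rather than functional elements. The typical use is site-specific incorporation of the acridone-type fluorescent amino acid into recombinant proteins expressed in E. coli.
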