Features (pLannotate 1.2.2; 19 found; start..end, strand, type, name):
    142..159     -  CDS            capTEV™ (fragment): composite tag for in vivo biotinylation, TEV protease cleavage, and 6xHis tagging
    421..1677    -  CDS            pylS: PYLS_METBA - Experimental evidence at protein level: Swiss-Prot protein existence level 1. Catalyzes the attachment of pyrrolysine to tRNA(Pyl). Pyrrolysine is a lysine derivative encoded by the termination codon UAG. From Methanosarcina barkeri.
   1759..1830    -  CDS            resD (fragment): REDF_ECOLI - Also known as D. Protein inferred from homology: Swiss-Prot protein existence level 3. Acts as a repressor of transcription and as a site-specific resolvase that cleaves at the RfsF site. From Escherichia coli (strain K12).
   1820..1877    +  CDS            TcR (fragment): tetracycline efflux protein; tet; confers resistance to tetracycline
   1874..1967    -  CDS            TcR (fragment): tetracycline efflux protein; tet; confers resistance to tetracycline
   2027..2070    +  CDS            lacI (fragment): lac repressor; lacI; The lac repressor binds to the lac operator to inhibit transcription in E. coli. This inhibition can be relieved by adding lactose or isopropyl-β-D-thiogalactopyranoside (IPTG).
   2173..2241    +  ncRNA          tRNA: Accession: RF00005 - tRNA
   2254..2280    +  terminator     bacterial terminator (fragment): putative bacterial transcription terminator
   2288..2375    +  CDS            lacZα (fragment): LacZα fragment of β-galactosidase; lacZ fragment
   2375..2472    -  CDS            TcR (fragment): tetracycline efflux protein; tet; confers resistance to tetracycline
   2627..3528    -  CDS            TcR (fragment): tetracycline efflux protein; tet; confers resistance to tetracycline
   3641..4432    -  CDS            SmR: aminoglycoside adenylyltransferase (Murphy, 1985); aadA; confers resistance to spectinomycin and streptomycin
   4433..4524    -  promoter       AmpR promoter: bla
   4545..4563    -  promoter       tet promoter (fragment): E. coli promoter for tetracycline efflux protein gene
   4675..5220    +  rep_origin     p15A ori: Plasmids containing the medium-copy-number p15A origin of replication can be propagated in E. coli cells that contain a second plasmid with the ColE1 origin.
   5308..5363    +  rep_origin     RSF ori (fragment): Plasmids containing the RSF 1030 origin of replication can be propagated in E. coli cells that contain additional plasmids with compatible origins.
   5482..5552    -  mobile_element IS1 (fragment): prokaryotic transposable element IS1
   5561..5647    -  terminator     rrnB T1 terminator: Escherichia coli rrnB; transcription terminator T1 from the E. coli rrnB gene
   5649..33      -  ncRNA          5S rRNA (across the origin): Accession: RF00001 - 5S ribosomal RNA
>Addgene plasmid #174100 | pDule2-Acd82 | addgene full sequence | sequence record 345717 | Addgene NGS Result
GGTCAGGTGGGACCACCGCGCTACTGCCGCCAGGCAAATTCTGTTTTATCAGACCGCTTCTGCGTTCTGA
TTTAATCTGTATCAGGCTGAAAATCTTCTCTCATCCGCCAAAACAGCCAAGCTGGAGACCGTTTAAACTC
AATGATGATGATGATGATGGTCGACGGCGCTATTCAGATCCTCTTCTGAGATGAGTTTTTGTTCGGGCCC
AAGCTTCGCTCGAGAGCGGAATTAATTCGCGAAGAAACGCAGAAAAAACGCCGCTGAACGCGGCGTTTTG
GATTGTTTGCTGTTTCCTGCCGGATGCGGCGTGAACGCCTTATCCGGCCTACAAAAGCACGCAAACTCAA
TATATTGCAGAGATCATGTAGCCTGATAAGCGTAGCGCATCAGGCAATTTAGCGTTTGAAACTGCAGTTA
CAGGTTCGTGCTAATGCCGTTATAGTAGCTTTCGCTACGGCTCGCACGTTTAATGTTTTTGAAGCCATGC
ATCACTTTCAGCAGACGTTCCAGGCCAAAACCCGCGCCAATAGTCGGTTTATCAATGCCCCATTCACGAT
CCAGGCTAACCGGACCCACAGCCGCGCTGCTCAGTTCCAGATCGCCATGCATAATATCCAGGGTATCGCC
ATACACCATGCAGCTATCGCCCACAATTTCGAAGTCGATTTCCAGATAATCCAGGAATTCTTTGATCAGC
GCTTCCAGGTTTTCACGGGTGCAGCCGCTGCCCATTTGCCCAAACGAAACCATGGTGAATTCTTCCAGGT
GTTCTTTGCCATCGCTTTCTTTGCGATAGCACGGGCCCACTTCAAAAATTTTGATCGGACCCGGCAGAAT
ACGATCCAGTTTACGCAGATAGTTATACAGGGTCGGGGCCAGCATCGGACGCAGGCACAGGTTTTTATCC
ACGCGGAAAATTTGTTTGCTCAGTTCGGTGTCGTTGTTAATGCCCATACGTTCCACATATTCCGCCGGAA
TCAGAATCGGGCTTTTAATTTCCAGAAAGCCGCGATCCACAAAAAATTTGGTGATATCACGTTCCAGTTT
GCCCAGATAATCTTCACGATCGTTGGTATACAGGCGCTGAAAATCGTTTTTACGACGGGTCACCAGTTCC
GGTTCCAGTTCACGAAACGGTTTCGCCATGTTCAGGCTAATTTTATCTTCCGGAGACAGCAGCGCTTCCA
CACGATCCAGCTGGCTGCGGGTCAGGCTCGGTGCCGGCGCAGACGCCGGAACGCTGCTGTTCGGGGTGCT
TTTCGCCGGGCTCGGAACGCTACGGCTGGTGTTGGTGCTCGCTTTCGCGCTCACGCTATTTTCCAGCGGT
TTCGGCGCACGGCTCACGCTTTTCGGCATCGCTTTTTTCACTTTCGGCGCGCTCACCACACGCACTTTCA
CGCTGTTTTTGCTTTCGGTGCTACGGGTCAGAAAGTTGTTGATATCTTCATCGCTCACACGGCAACGTTT
GCAGGTTTTGCGGTATTTATGATGACGAAACGCACGCGCGGTACGGCAGCTACGGCTGTTGTTCACCACC
AGATGATCGCCGCACGCCATTTCAATATAGATTTTGCTGCGGCTCACTTCATGATGTTTGATTTTATGCA
GGGTGCCGGTACGGCTCATCCACAGGCCGGTCGCGCTAATCAGCACATCCAGCGGTTTTTTATCCATATG
GGATTCCTCAAAGCGTAAACAACGTATAACGGCGTATGATCTTATAAGCGGGACAGGCTGACAACCCGAG
GTACCGTAGGTGTTCCACAGGGTAGCCAGCAGCATCCTGCGATGCAGATCCGGAACATAATGGTGCAGGG
CGCTTGTTTCGGCGTGGGTATGGTGGCAGGCCCCGTGGCCGGGGGACTGTTGGGCGCTGCCGGCACCTGT
CCTACGAGTTGCATGATAAAGAAGACAGTCATAAGTGCGGCGACGATAGTCATGCCCCGCGCCCACCGGA
AGGAGCTACCGGCAGCGGTGCGGACTGTTGTAACTCAGAATAAGAAATGAGGCCGCTCATGGCGTTCTGT
TGCCCGTCTCACTGGTGAAAAGAAAAACAACCCTGGCGCCGCTTCTTTGAGCGAACGATCAAAAATAAGT
GGCGCCCCATCAAAAAAATATTCTCAACATAAAAAACTTTGTGTAATACTTGTAACGCTGAATTCGCGGC
CGCGGGAACCTGATCATGTAGATCGAATGGACTCTAAATCCGTTCAGCCGGGTTAGATTCCCGGGGTTTC
CGCCACTGCAGATCTTAGCGAAAGCTAAGGATTTTTTTTAAGCTTGGCACTGGCCGTCGTTTTACAACGT
CGTGACTGGGAAAACCCTGGCGTTACCCAACTTAATCGCCTTGCAGCACATCCCCCTTTCGCCAGACGCT
CTCCCTTATGCGACTCCTGCATTAGGAAGCAGCCCAGTAGTAGGTTGAGGCCGTTGAGCACCGCCGCCGC
AAGGAATGGTGCATGCAAGGAGCCCGAGATGCGCCGCGTGCGGCTGCTGGAGATGGCGGACGCGATGGAT
ATGTTCTGCCAAGGGTTGGTTTGCGCATTCACAGTTCTCCGCAAGAATTGATTGGCTCCAATTCTTGGAG
TGGTGAATCCGTTAGCGAGGTGCCGCCGGCTTCCATTCAGGTCGAGGTGGCCCGGCTCCATGCACCGCGA
CGCAACGCGGGGAGGCAGACAAGGTATAGGGCGGCGCCTACAATCCATGCCAACCCGTTCCATGTGCTCG
CCGAGGCGGCATAAATCGCCGTGACGATCAGCGGTCCAATGATCGAAGTTAGGCTGGTAAGAGCCGCGAG
CGATCCTTGAAGCTGTCCCTGATGGTCGTCATCTACCTGCCTGGACAGCATGGCCTGCAACGCGGGCATC
CCGATGCCGCCGGAAGCGAGAAGAATCATAATGGGGAAGGCCATCCAGCCTCGCGTCGCGAACGCCAGCA
AGACGTAGCCCAGCGCGTCGGCCGCCATGCCGGCGATAATGGCCTGCTTCTCGCCGAAACGTTTGGTGGC
GGGACCAGTGACGAAGGCTTGAGCGAGGGCGTGCAAGATTCCGAATACCGCAAGCGACAGGCCGATCATC
GTCGCGCTCCAGCGAAAGCGGTCCTCGCCGAAAATGACCCAGAGCGCTGCCGGCACCTGTCCTACGAGTT
GCATGATAAAGAAGACAGTCATAAGTGCGGCGACGATAGTCATGCCCCGCGCCCACCGGAAGGAGCTGAC
TGGGTTGAAGGCTCTCAAGGGCATCGGTCGACGCTCTCCCTTATGCGACTCCTGCATTAGGAAGCAGCCC
AGTAGTAGGTTGAGGCCGTTGAGCACCGCCGCCGCAAGGAATGGTGCATGCAAGGAGATGGCGCCCAACA
GTCCCCCGGCCACGGGGCCTGCCACCATACCCACGCCGAAACAAGCGCTCATGAGCCCGAAGTGGCGAGC
CCGATCTTCCCCATCGGTGATGTCGGCGATATAGGCGCCAGCAACCGCACCTGTGGCGCCGGTGATGCCG
GCCACGATGCGTCCGGCGTAGAGGATCCCGGTAAACCAGCAATAGACATAAGCGGCTATTTAACGACCCT
GCCCTGAACCGACGACCGGGTCATCGTGGCCGGATCTTGCGGCCCCTCGGCTTGAACGAATTGTTAGACA
TTATTTGCCGACTACCTTGGTGATCTCGCCTTTCACGTAGTGGACAAATTCTTCCAACTGATCTGCGCGC
GAGGCCAAGCGATCTTCTTCTTGTCCAAGATAAGCCTGTCTAGCTTCAAGTATGACGGGCTGATACTGGG
CCGGCAGGCGCTCCATTGCCCAGTCGGCAGCGACATCCTTCGGCGCGATTTTGCCGGTTACTGCGCTGTA
CCAAATGCGGGACAACGTAAGCACTACATTTCGCTCATCGCCAGCCCAGTCGGGCGGCGAGTTCCATAGC
GTTAAGGTTTCATTTAGCGCCTCAAATAGATCCTGTTCAGGAACCGGATCAAAGAGTTCCTCCGCCGCTG
GACCTACCAAGGCAACGCTATGTTCTCTTGCTTTTGTCAGCAAGATAGCCAGATCAATGTCGATCGTGGC
TGGCTCGAAGATACCTGCAAGAATGTCATTGCGCTGCCATTCTCCAAATTGCAGTTCGCGCTTAGCTGGA
TAACGCCACGGAATGATGTCGTCGTGCACAACAATGGTGACTTCTACAGCGCGGAGAATCTCGCTCTCTC
CAGGGGAAGCCGAAGTTTCCAAAAGGTCGTTGATCAAAGCTCGCCGCGTTGTTTCATCAAGCCTTACGGT
CACCGTAACCAGCAAATCAATATCACTGTGTGGCTTCAGGCCGCCATCCACTGCGGAGCCGTACAAATGT
ACGGCCAGCAACGTCGGTTCGAGATGGCGCTCGATGACGCCAACTACCTCTGATAGTTGAGTCGATACTT
CGGCGATCACCGCTTCCCTCATACTCTTCCTTTTTCAATATTATTGAAGCATTTATCAGGGTTATTGTCT
CATGAGCGGATACATATTTGAATGTATTTAGAAAAATAAACAAATAGCTAGCTCACTCGGTCGCATCGAT
GATAAGCTGTCAAACATGAGAATTACAACTTATATCGTATGGGGCTGACTTCAGGTGCTACATTTGAAGA
GATAAATTGCACTGAAATCTAGAAATATTTTATCTGATTAATAAGATGATCTTCTTGAGATCGTTTTGGT
CTGCGCGTAAACTCTTGCTCTGAAAACGAAAAAACCGCCTTGCAGGGCGGTTTTTCGAAGGTTCTCTGAG
CTACCAACTCTTTGAACCGAGGTAACTGGCTTGGAGGAGCGCAGTCACCAAAACTTGTCCTTTCAGTTTA
GCCTTAACCGGCGCATGACTTCAAGACTAACTCCTCTAAATCAATTACCAGTGGCTGCTGCCAGTGGTGC
TTTTGCATGTCTTTCCGGGTTGGACTCAAGACGATAGTTACCGGATAAGGCGCAGCGGTCGGACTGAACG
GGGGGTTCGTGCATACAGTCCAGCTTGGAGCGAACTGCCTACCCGGAACTGAGTGTCAGGCGTGGAATGA
GACAAACGCGGCCATAACAGCGGAATGACACCGGTAAACCGAAAGGCAGGAACAGGAGAGCGCACGAGGG
AGCCGCCAGGGGGAAACGCCTGGTATCTTTATAGTCCTGTCGGGTTTCGCCACCACTGATTTGAGCGTCA
GATTTCGTGATGCTTGTCAGGGGGGCGGAGCCTATGGAAAAACGGCTTTGCCGCGGCCCTCTCACTTCCC
TGTTAAGTATCTTCCTGGCATCTTCCAGGAAATCTCCGCCCCGTTCGTAAGCCATTTCCGCTCGCCGCAG
TCGAACGACCGAGCGTAGCGAGTCAGTGAGCGAGGAAGCGGAATATATCCTGTATCACATATTCTGCTGA
CGCACCGGTGCAGCCTTTTTTCTCCTGCCACATGAAGCACTTCACTGACACCCTCATCAGTGCCAACATA
GTAAGCCAGTATACACTCCGCTAGCGCTGATGTCCGGCGGTGCTTTTGCCGTTACGCACCACCCCGTCAG
TAGCTGAACAGGAGGGACAGCTCCCGGCGGATTTGTCCTACTCAGGAGAGCGTTCACCGACAAACAACAG
ATAAAACGAAAGGCCCAGTCTTTCGACTGAGCCTTTCGTTTTATTTGATGCCTGGCAGTTCCCTACTCTC
GCATGGGGAGACCCCACACTACCATCGGCGCTACGGCGTTTCACTTCTGAGTTCGGCATGG
